Addgene plasmid #43062: I-CGAT
Depositing lab: Chad Cowan & Kiran Musunuru. Depositing organization: Harvard University. Publication: A TALEN Genome-Editing System for Generating Human Stem Cell-Based Disease Models. Ding Q, Lee YK, Schaefer EA, Peters DT, Veres A, Kim K, Kuperwasser N, Motola DL, Meissner TB, Hendriks WT, Trevisan M, Gupta RM, Moisan A, Banks E, Friesen M, Schinzel RT, Xia F, Tang A, Xia Y, Figueroa E, Wann A, Ahfeldt T, Daheron L, Zhang F, Rubin LL, Peng LF, Chung RT, Musunuru K, Cowan CA. Cell Stem Cell. 2012 Dec 12. pii: S1934-5909(12)00645-5. doi: 10.1016/j.stem.2012.11.011. PubMed 23246482.
Backbone
  Vector backbone: pCRII-TOPO
  Backbone manufacturer: Invitrogen
  Backbone size w/o insert (bp): 3973
  Vector type: Bacterial Cloning
Growth in bacteria
  Bacterial resistance: Ampicillin and Kanamycin, 100 & 50 μg/mL
  Growth temperature: 37°C
  Growth strain: Top10
  Copy number: High Copy
Gene/Insert
  Gene/Insert name: I-CGAT
  Species: Synthetic
  Insert size (bp): 424
  Cloning method: TOPO Cloning
  Sequencing primers: 5′ T7; 3′ M13-rev
Terms and licenses: Academic/Nonprofit Terms; Industry Terms: Not Available to Industry
How to cite: I-CGAT was a gift from Chad Cowan & Kiran Musunuru (Addgene plasmid # 43062 ; http://n2t.net/addgene:43062 ; RRID:Addgene_43062)
