[The description below was written by a language model from this plasmid's Addgene catalogue record.]
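Description:
I-CGAT is a bacterial cloning plasmid built on the commercial pCRII-TOPO backbone (about 4 kb without insert), into which a 424 bp synthetic fragment was introduced by TOPO cloning. It is a high-copy plasmid propagated in E. coli and carries both ampicillin and kanamycin resistance, the dual selection typical of this backbone. No mammalian expression elements are recorded, and the vector type is listed simply as bacterial cloning, so the plasmid serves as a storage and supply vehicle for its insert rather than as an expression construct. The insert sits between the T7 and M13-reverse priming sites of the backbone, which are the recorded sequencing primer positions.

The record does not describe the insert's composition beyond its name, synthetic origin and size. The associated publication describes a TALEN genome-editing system for generating human stem cell-based disease models. In that context the name suggests a pre-assembled block of TAL effector repeat modules specifying the four-base target CGAT, with the "I" prefix probably indicating its position in an ordered assembly scheme. A 424 bp fragment is roughly consistent with four repeats of about 34 amino acids each plus flanking sequence. This interpretation is an inference from the name and the publication title, not something the catalogue fields state. No feature table was provided, so repeat identities, flanking restriction or ligation sites, and insert orientation cannot be confirmed. If the inference holds, the plasmid would be one member of a library of multimer building blocks that are excised or amplified and joined in order to construct custom TALEN DNA-binding arrays.
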