>Addgene plasmid #43062 | I-CGAT | depositor partial sequence | sequence record 58327 | I-CGAT sequence 424 bps
CGTCTCCTGACCCCAGAGCAGGTCGTGGCGATCGCAAGCCACGACGGAGGAAAGCAAGCCTTGGAAACAG
TACAGAGGCTGTTGCCTGTGCTGTGCCAAGCGCACGGACTCACCCCAGAGCAGGTCGTGGCAATCGCGAG
CAATAACGGCGGAAAACAGGCTTTGGAAACGGTGCAGAGGCTCCTTCCAGTGCTGTGCCAAGCGCACGGC
CTCACCCCAGAGCAGGTCGTGGCAATCGCCTCCAACATTGGCGGGAAACAGGCACTCGAGACTGTCCAGC
GCCTGCTTCCCGTGCTGTGCCAAGCGCACGGATTAACCCCAGAGCAGGTCGTGGCCATTGCCTCGAATGG
AGGGGGCAAACAGGCGTTGGAAACCGTACAACGATTGCTGCCGGTGCTGTGCCAAGCGCACGGCTTAAGA
GACG
