>Addgene plasmid #43062 | I-CGAT | addgene partial sequence | sequence record 60440 | M13-F20 5'-TGTAAAACGACGGCCAGT-3'
CTATAGGGCGAATTGGGCCCTCTAGATGCATGCTCGAGCGGCCGCCAGTGTGATGGATATCTGCAGAATT
CGCCCTTATATAGATGCCGTCCTAGCGCGTCTCCTGACCCCAGAGCAGGTCGTGGCGATCGCAAGCCACG
ACGGAGGAAAGCAAGCCTTGGAAACAGTACAGAGGCTGTTGCCTGTGCTGTGCCAAGCGCACGGACTCAC
CCCAGAGCAGGTCGTGGCAATCGCGAGCAATAACGGCGGAAAACAGGCTTTGGAAACGGTGCAGAGGCTC
CTTCCAGTGCTGTGCCAAGCGCACGGCCTCACCCCAGAGCAGGTCGTGGCAATCGCCTCCAACATTGGCG
GGAAACAGGCACTCGAGACTGTCCAGCGCCTGCTTCCCGTGCTGTGCCAAGCGCACGGATTAACCCCAGA
GCAGGTCGTGGCCATTGCCTCGAATGGAGGGGGCAAACAGGCGTTGGAAACCGTACAACGATTGCTGCCG
GTGCTGTGCCAAGCGCACGGCTTAAGAGACGTGGGCACAGGAAAGATACTTAAGGGCGAATTCCAGCACA
CTGGCGGCCGTTACTAGTGGATCCGAGCTCGGTACCAAGCTTGATGCATAGCTTGAGTATTCTATAGTGT
CACCTAAATAGCTTGGCGTAATCATGGTCATAGCTGTTTCCTGTGTGAAATTGTTATCCGCTCACAATTC
CACACAACATACGAGCCGGAAGCATAAAGTGTAAAGCCTGGGGTGCCTAATGAGTGAGCTAACTCACATT
AATTGCGTTGCGCTCACTGCCCGCTTTCCAGTCGGGAAACCTGTCGTGCCAGCTGCATTAATGAATCGGC
CAACGCGCGGGGAGAGGCGGTTTGCGTATTGGGCGCTCTTCCGCTTCCTCGCTCACTGACTCGCTGCGCT
CGGTCGTTCGGCTGCGGCGAGCGGTATCAGCT
